>Addgene plasmid #82478 | miReporter-CAG | depositor full sequence | sequence record 174379 | miReporter-CAG sequence 12669 bps
GCTCGACGCAGTCGAGTTCATAAGAGAAGAGGGACAGCTATGACTGGGAGTAGTCAGGAGAGGAGGAAAA
ATCTGGCTAGTAAAACATGTAAGGAAAATTTTAGGGATGTTAAAGAAAAAAATAACACAAAACAAAATAT
AAAAAAAATCTAACCTCAAGTCAAGGCTTTTCTATGGAATAAGGAATGGACAGCAGGGGGCTGTTTCATA
TACTGATGACCTCTTTATAGCCAACCTTTGTTCATGGCAGCCAGCATATGGGCATATGTTGCCAAACTCT
AAACCAAATACTCATTCTGATGTTTTAAATGATTTGCCCTCCCATATGTCCTTCCGAGTGAGAGACACAA
AAAATTCCAACACACTATTGCAATGAAAATAAATTTCCTTTATTAGCCAGAAGTCAGATGCTCAAGGGGC
TTCATGATGTCCCCATAATTTTTGGCAGAGGGAAAAAGATCTCAGTGGTATTTGTGAGCCAGGGCATTGG
CCACACCAGCCACCACCTTCTGATAGGCAGCCTGCACCTGAGGAGTGAATTCTTTGCCAAAATGATGAGA
CAGCACAACAACCAGCACGTTGCCCAGGAGCTGTAGGAAAGAGAAGAAGGCATGAACATGGTTAGCAGAG
GGGCCCGGTTTGGACTCAGAGTATTTTATCCTCATCTCAAACAGTGTATATCATTGTAACCATAAAGAGA
AAGGCAGGATGATGACCAGGGTGTAGTTGTTTCTACCAATAAGAATATTTCCACGCCAGCCAGAATTTAT
ATGCAGAAATATTCTACCTTATCATTTAATTATAACAATTGTTCTCTAAAACTGTGCTGAAGTACAATAT
AATATACCCTGATTGCCTTGAAAAAAAAGAGATTAGAGAAAGTACTTACAATCTGACAAATAAACAAAAG
TGAATTTAAAAATTCGTTACAAATGCAAGCTAAAGTTTAACGAAAAAGTTACAGAAAATGAAAAGAAAAT
AAGAGGAGACAATGGTTGTCAACAGAGTAGAAAGTGAAAGAAACAAAATTATCATGAGGGTCCATGGTGA
TACAAGGGACATCTTCCCATTCTAAACAACACCCTGAAAACTTTGCCCCCTCCATATAACATGAATTTTA
CAATAGCGAAAAAGAAAGAACAATCAAGGGTCCCCAAACTCACCCTGAAGTTCTCAGTCTAGCTCGACGG
ATCCAGATCTGCTAGCCTCGACTCATGGATCTGTCTTGTACAGCTCGTCCATGCCGAGAGTGATCCCGGC
GGCGGTCACGAACTCCAGCAGGACCATGTGATCGCGCTTCTCGTTGGGGTCTTTGCTCAGGGCGGACTGG
TAGCTCAGGTAGTGGTTGTCGGGCAGCAGCACGGGGCCGTCGCCGATGGGGGTGTTCTGCTGGTAGTGGT
CGGCGAGCTGCACGCTGCCGTCCTCGATGTTGTGGCGGATCTTGAAGTTCACCTTGATGCCGTTCTTCTG
CTTGTCGGCCATGATATAGACGTTGTGGCTGTTGTAGTTGTACTCCAGCTTGTGCCCCAGGATGTTGCCG
TCCTCCTTGAAGTCGATGCCCTTCAGCTCGATGCGGTTCACCAGGGTGTCGCCCTCGAACTTCACCTCGG
CGCGGGTCTTGTAGTTGCCGTCGTCCTTGAAGAAGATGGTGCGCTCCTGGACGTAGCCTTCGGGCATGGC
GGACTTGAAGAAGTCGTGCTGCTTCATGTGGTCGGGGTAGCGGGCGAAGCACATCAGGCCGTAGCCGAAG
GTGGTCACGAGGGTGGGCCAGGGCACGGGCAGCTTGCCGGTGGTGCAGATGAACTTCAGGGTCAGCTTGC
CGTAGGTGGCATCGCCCTCGCCCTCGCCGGACACGCTGAACTTGTGGCCGTTTACGTCGCCGTCCAGCTC
GACCAGGATGGGCACCACCCCGGTGAACAGCTCCTCGCCCTTGCTCACCATCTCGACCTTAGCGCTGGTG
TACTTGGTGATGGCCTTAGTACCCTCGGACACGGCGTGCTTGGCCAACTCCCCAGGCAGCAGCAGGCGCA
CGGCCGTCTGGATCTCCCTGGAGGTGATGGTCGAGCGCTTGTTGTAATGCGCCAGGCGGGAAGCCTCACC
TGCGATGCGCTCGAAAATGTCGTTCACAAACGAATTCATGATGCCCATGGCCTTGGACGAAATGCCGGTG
TCAGGGTGGACCTGCTTCAGAACCTTGTACACATAGATGGAATAGCTCTCCTTGCGGCTGCGCTTGCGCT
TCTTGCCGCCTTTCTTCTGCGCCTTAGTCACCGCCTTCTTGGAGCCCTTTTTCGGGGCGGGAGCAGACTT
CGCTGGCTCTGGCATGGTGGCGACTCGAAAGCTTGTCGACGAATTCTTTGCCAAAATGATGAGACAGCAC
AATAACCAGCACGTTGCCCAGGAGCTGTAGGAAAAAGAAGAAGGCATGAACATGGTTAGCAGAGGCTCTA
GAGCCGCCGGTCACACGCCAGAAGCCGAACCCCGCCCTGCCCCGTCCCCCCCGAAGGCAGCCGTCCCCCC
GCGGACAGCCCCGAGGCTGGAGAGGGAGAAGGGGACGGCGGCGCGGCGACGCACGAAGGCCCTCCCCGCC
CATTTCCTTCCTGCCGGCGCCGCACCGCTTCGCCCCGCGCCCGCTAGAGGGGGTGCGGCGGCGCCTCCCA
GATTTCGGCTCCGCACAGATTTGGGACAAAGGAAGTCCCTGCGCCCTCTCGCACGATTACCATAAAAGGC
AATGGCTGCGGCTCGCCGCGCCTCGACAGCCGCCGGCGCTCCGGGGGCCGCCGCGCCCCTCCCCCGAGCC
CTCCCCGGCCCGAGGCGGCCCCGCCCCGCCCGGCACCCCCACCTGCCGCCACCCCCCGCCCGGCACGGCG
AGCCCCGCGCCACGCCCCGTACGGAGCCCCGCACCCGAAGCCGGGCCGTGCTCAGCAACTCGGGGAGGGG
GGTGCAGGGGGGGTTGCAGCCCGACCGACGCGCCCACACCCCCTGCTCACCCCCCCACGCACACACCCCG
CACGCAGCCTTTGTTCCCCTCGCAGCCCCCCCCGCACCGCGGGGCACCGCCCCCGGCCGCGCTCCCCTCG
CGCACACTGCGGAGCGCACAAAGCCCCGCGCCGCGCCCGCAGCGCTCACAGCCGCCGGGCAGCGCGGAGC
CGCACGCGGCGCTCCCCACGCACACACACACGCACGCACCCCCCGAGCCGCTCCCCCCGCACAAAGGGCC
CTCCCGGAGCCCCTCAAGGCTTTCACGCAGCCACAGAAAAGAAACAAGCCGTCATTAAACCAAGCGCTAA
TTACAGCCCGGAGGAGAAGGGCCGTCCCGCCCGCTCACCTGTGGGAGTAACGCGGTCAGTCAGAGCCGGG
GCGGGCGGCGCGAGGCGGCGGCGGAGCGGGGCACGGGGCGAAGGCAGCGCGCAGCGACTCCCGCCCGCCG
CGCGCTTCGCTTTTTATAGGGCCGCCGCCGCCGCCGCCTCGCCATAAAAGGAAACTTTCGGAGCGCGCCG
CTCTGATTGGCTGCCGCCGCACCTCTCCGCCTCGCCCCGCCCCGCCCCTCGCCCCGCCCCGCCCCGCCTG
GCGCGCGCCCCCCCCCCCCCCCCGCCCCCATCGCTGCACAAAATAATTAAAAAATAAATAAATACAAAAT
TGGGGGTGGGGAGGGGGGGGAGATGGGGAGAGTGAAGCAGAACGTGGGGCTCACCTCGACCATGGCTCGA
CATTGATTATTGACTAGTTATTAATAGTAATCAATTACGGGGTCATTAGTTCATAGCCCATATATGGAGT
TCCGCGTTACATAACTTACGGTAAATGGCCCGCCTGGCTGACCGCCCAACGACCCCCGCCCATTGACGTC
AATAATGACGTATGTTCCCATAGTAACGCCAATAGGGACTTTCCATTGACGTCAATGGGTGGAGTATTTA
CGGTAAACTGCCCACTTGGCAGTACATCAAGTGTATCATATGCCAAGTACGCCCCCTATTGACGTCAATG
ACGGTAAATGGCCCGCCTGGCATTATGCCCAGTACATGACCTTATGGGACTTTCCTACTTGGCAGTACAT
CTACGTATTAGTCATCGCTATTACCATGGGTTCTCGACATTGATTATTGACTAGTTATTAATAGTAATCA
ATTACGGGGTCATTAGTTCATAGCCCATATATGGAGTTCCGCGTTACATAACTTACGGTAAATGGCCCGC
CTGGCTGACCGCCCAACGACCCCCGCCCATTGACGTCAATAATGACGTATGTTCCCATAGTAACGCCAAT
AGGGACTTTCCATTGACGTCAATGGGTGGAGTATTTACGGTAAACTGCCCACTTGGCAGTACATCAAGTG
TATCATATGCCAAGTACGCCCCCTATTGACGTCAATGACGGTAAATGGCCCGCCTGGCATTATGCCCAGT
ACATGACCTTATGGGACTTTCCTACTTGGCAGTACATCTACGTATTAGTCATCGCTATTACCATGGGTTC
TCGACATTGATTATTGACTAGTTATTAATAGTAATCAATTACGGGGTCATTAGTTCATAGCCCATATATG
GAGTTCCGCGTTACATAACTTACGGTAAATGGCCCGCCTGGCTGACCGCCCAACGACCCCCGCCCATTGA
CGTCAATAATGACGTATGTTCCCATAGTAACGCCAATAGGGACTTTCCATTGACGTCAATGGGTGGAGTA
TTTACGGTAAACTGCCCACTTGGCAGTACATCAAGTGTATCATATGCCAAGTACGCCCCCTATTGACGTC
AATGACGGTAAATGGCCCGCCTGGCATTATGCCCAGTACATGACCTTATGGGACTTTCCTACTTGGCAGT
ACATCTACGTATTAGTCATCGCTATTACCATGGGTTCTCGACATTGATTATTGACTAGTTATTAATAGTA
ATCAATTACGGGGTCATTAGTTCATAGCCCATATATGGAGTTCCGCGTTACATAACTTACGGTAAATGGC
CCGCCTGGCTGACCGCCCAACGACCCCCGCCCATTGACGTCAATAATGACGTATGTTCCCATAGTAACGC
CAATAGGGACTTTCCATTGACGTCAATGGGTGGAGTATTTACGGTAAACTGCCCACTTGGCAGTACATCA
AGTGTATCATATGCCAAGTACGCCCCCTATTGACGTCAATGACGGTAAATGGCCCGCCTGGCATTATGCC
CAGTACATGACCTTATGGGACTTTCCTACTTGGCAGTACATCTACGTATTAGTCATCGCTATTACCATGG
TCGAGGTGAGCCCCACGTTCTGCTTCACTCTCCCCATCTCCCCCCCCTCCCCACCCCCAATTTTGTATTT
ATTTATTTTTTAATTATTTTGTGCAGCGATGGGGGCGGGGGGGGGGGGGGGGCGCGCGCCAGGCGGGGCG
GGGCGGGGCGAGGGGCGGGGCGGGGCGAGGCGGAGAGGTGCGGCGGCAGCCAATCAGAGCGGCGCGCTCC
GAAAGTTTCCTTTTATGGCGAGGCGGCGGCGGCGGCGGCCCTATAAAAAGCGAAGCGCGCGGCGGGCGGG
AGTCGCTGCGCGCTGCCTTCGCCCCGTGCCCCGCTCCGCCGCCGCCTCGCGCCGCCCGCCCCGGCTCTGA
CTGACCGCGTTACTCCCACAGGTGAGCGGGCGGGACGGCCCTTCTCCTCCGGGCTGTAATTAGCGCTTGG
TTTAATGACGGCTTGTTTCTTTTCTGTGGCTGCGTGAAAGCCTTGAGGGGCTCCGGGAGGGCCCTTTGTG
CGGGGGGAGCGGCTCGGGGGGTGCGTGCGTGTGTGTGTGCGTGGGGAGCGCCGCGTGCGGCTCCGCGCTG
CCCGGCGGCTGTGAGCGCTGCGGGCGCGGCGCGGGGCTTTGTGCGCTCCGCAGTGTGCGCGAGGGGAGCG
CGGCCGGGGGCGGTGCCCCGCGGTGCGGGGGGGGCTGCGAGGGGAACAAAGGCTGCGTGCGGGGTGTGTG
CGTGGGGGGGTGAGCAGGGGGTGTGGGCGCGTCGGTCGGGCTGCAACCCCCCCTGCACCCCCCTCCCCGA
GTTGCTGAGCACGGCCCGGCTTCGGGTGCGGGGCTCCGTACGGGGCGTGGCGCGGGGCTCGCCGTGCCGG
GCGGGGGGTGGCGGCAGGTGGGGGTGCCGGGCGGGGCGGGGCCGCCTCGGGCCGGGGAGGGCTCGGGGGA
GGGGCGCGGCGGCCCCCGGAGCGCCGGCGGCTGTCGAGGCGCGGCGAGCCGCAGCCATTGCCTTTTATGG
TAATCGTGCGAGAGGGCGCAGGGACTTCCTTTGTCCCAAATCTGTGCGGAGCCGAAATCTGGGAGGCGCC
GCCGCACCCCCTCTAGCGGGCGCGGGGCGAAGCGGTGCGGCGCCGGCAGGAAGGAAATGGGCGGGGAGGG
CCTTCGTGCGTCGCCGCGCCGCCGTCCCCTTCTCCCTCTCCAGCCTCGGGGCTGTCCGCGGGGGGACGGC
TGCCTTCGGGGGGGACGGGGCAGGGCGGGGTTCGGCTTCTGGCGTGTGACCGGCGGCTCTAGAGCCTCTG
CTAACCATGTTCATGCCTTCTTCTTTTTCCTACAGCTCCTGGGCAACGTGCTGGTTATTGTGCTGTCTCA
TCATTTTGGCAAAGAATTCGTTCCATGGCTCGAGGTTACGCGTAAGCTTTCGAGTCGCCACCATGCCAGA
GCCAGCGAAGTCTGCTCCCGCCCCGAAAAAGGGCTCCAAGAAGGCGGTGACTAAGGCGCAGAAGAAAGGC
GGCAAGAAGCGCAAGCGCAGCCGCAAGGAGAGCTATTCCATCTATGTGTACAAGGTTCTGAAGCAGGTCC
ACCCTGACACCGGCATTTCGTCCAAGGCCATGGGCATCATGAATTCGTTTGTGAACGACATTTTCGAGCG
CATCGCAGGTGAGGCTTCCCGCCTGGCGCATTACAACAAGCGCTCGACCATCACCTCCAGGGAGATCCAG
ACGGCCGTGCGCCTGCTGCTGCCTGGGGAGTTGGCCAAGCACGCCGTGTCCGAGGGTACTAAGGCCATCA
CCAAGTACACCAGCGCTAAGGTCGAGATGGTGAGCAAGGGCGAGGAGGATAACATGGCCATCATCAAGGA
GTTCATGCGCTTCAAGGTGCACATGGAGGGCTCCGTGAACGGCCACGAGTTCGAGATCGAGGGCGAGGGC
GAGGGCCGCCCCTACGAGGGCACCCAGACCGCCAAGCTGAAGGTGACCAAGGGTGGCCCCCTGCCCTTCG
CCTGGGACATCCTGTCCCCTCAGTTCATGTACGGCTCCAAGGCCTACGTGAAGCACCCCGCCGACATTCC
CGACTACTTGAAGCTGTCCTTCCCCGAGGGCTTCAAGTGGGAGCGCGTGATGAACTTCGAGGACGGCGGC
GTGGTGACCGTGACCCAGGACTCCTCCCTGCAGGACGGCGAGTTCATCTACAAGGTGAAGCTGCGCGGCA
CCAACTTCCCCTCCGACGGCCCCGTAATGCAGAAGAAGACCATGGGCTGGGAGGCCTCCTCCGAGCGGAT
GTACCCCGAGGACGGCGCCCTGAAGGGCGAGATCAAGCAGAGGCTGAAGCTGAAGGACGGCGGCCACTAC
GACGCTGAGGTCAAGACCACCTACAAGGCCAAGAAGCCCGTGCAGCTGCCCGGCGCCTACAACGTCAACA
TCAAGTTGGACATCACCTCCCACAACGAGGACTACACCATCGTGGAACAGTACGAACGCGCCGAGGGCCG
CCACTCCACCGGCGGCATGGACGAGCTGTACAAGTCTACAGATTGAGTCGAGTCTAGAAGATCTTGATCA
GTCGAGCTAGACTGAGAACTTCAGGGTGAGTTTGGGGACCCTTGATTGTTCTTTCTTTTTCGCTATTGTA
AAATTCATGTTATATGGAGGGGGCAAAGTTTTCAGGGTGTTGTTTAGAATGGGAAGATGTCCCTTGTATC
ACCATGGACCCTCATGATAATTTTGTTTCTTTCACTTTCTACTCTGTTGACAACCATTGTCTCCTCTTAT
TTTCTTTTCATTTTCTGTAACTTTTTCGTTAAACTTTAGCTTGCATTTGTAACGAATTTTTAAATTCACT
TTTGTTTATTTGTCAGATTGTAAGTACTTTCTCTAATCTCTTTTTTTTCAAGGCAATCAGGGTATATTAT
ATTGTACTTCAGCACAGTTTTAGAGAACAATTGTTATAATTAAATGATAAGGTAGAATATTTCTGCATAT
AAATTCTGGCTGGCGTGGAAATATTCTTATTGGTAGAAACAACTACACCCTGGTCATCATCCTGCCTTTC
TCTTTATGGTTACAATGATATACACTGTTTGAGATGAGGATAAAATACTCTGAGTCCAAACCGGGCCCCT
CTGCTAACCATGTTCATGCCTTCTTCTCTTTCCTACAGCTCCTGGGCAACGTGCTGGTTGTTGTGCTGTC
TCATCATTTTGGCAAAGAATTCACTCCTCAGGTGCAGGCTGCCTATCAGAAGGTGGTGGCTGGTGTGGCC
AATGCCCTGGCTCACAAATACCACTGAGATCTTTTTCCCTCTGCCAAAAATTATGGGGACATCATGAAGC
CCCTTGAGCATCTGACTTCTGGCTAATAAAGGAAATTTATTTTCATTGCAATAGTGTGTTGGAATTTTTT
GTGTCTCTCACTCGGAAGGACATATGGGAGGGCAAATCATTTAAAACATCAGAATGAGTATTTGGTTTAG
AGTTTGGCAACATATGCCCATATGCTGGCTGCCATGAACAAAGGTTGGCTATAAAGAGGTCATCAGTATA
TGAAACAGCCCCCTGCTGTCCATTCCTTATTCCATAGAAAAGCCTTGACTTGAGGTTAGATTTTTTTTAT
ATTTTGTTTTGTGTTATTTTTTTCTTTAACATCCCTAAAATTTTCCTTACATGTTTTACTAGCCAGATTT
TTCCTCCTCTCCTGACTACTCCCAGTCATAGCTGTCCCTCTTCTCTTATGAACTCGACTGCGTCGACCAT
AGAGCCCACCGCATCCCCAGCATGCCTGCTATTGTCTTCCCAATCCTCCCCCTTGCTGTCCTGCCCCACC
CCACCCCCCAGAATAGAATGACACCTACTCAGACAATGCGATGCAATTTCCTCATTTTATTAGGAAAGGA
CAGTGGGAGTGGCACCTTCCAGGGTCAAGGAAGGCACGGGGGAGGGGCAAACAACAGATGGCTGGCAACT
AGAAGGCACAGCTCGACCTATTCCTTTGCCCTCGGACGAGTGCTGGGGCGTCGGTTTCCACTATCGGCGA
GTACTTCTACACAGCCATCGGTCCAGACGGCCGCGCTTCTGCGGGCGATTTGTGTACGCCCGACAGTCCC
GGCTCCGGATCGGACGATTGCGTCGCATCGACCCTGCGCCCAAGCTGCATCATCGAAATTGCCGTCAACC
AAGCTCTGATAGAGTTGGTCAAGACCAATGCGGAGCATATACGCCCGGAGCCGCGGCGATCCTGCAAGCT
CCGGATGCCTCCGCTCGAAGTAGCGCGTCTGCTGCTCCATACAAGCCAACCACGGCCTCCAGAAGAAGAT
GTTGGCGACCTCGTATTGGGAATCCCCGAACATCGCCTCGCTCCAGTCAATGACCGCTGTTATGCGGCCA
TTGTCCGTCAGGACATTGTTGGAGCCGAAATCCGCGTGCACGAGGTGCCGGACTTCGGGGCAGTCCTCGG
CCCAAAGCATCAGCTCATCGAGAGCCTGCGCGACGGACGCACTGACGGTGTCGTCCATCACAGTTTGCCA
GTGATACACATGGGGATCAGCAATCGCGCATATGAAATCACGCCATGTAGTGTATTGACCGATTCCTTGC
GGTCCGAATGGGCCGAACCCGCTCGTCTGGCTAAGATCGGCCGCAGCGATCGCATCCATGGCCTCCGCGA
CCGGCTGCAGAACAGCGGGCAGTTCGGTTTCAGGCAGGTCTTGCAACGTGACACCCTGTGCACGGCGGGA
GATGCAATAGGTCAGGCTCTCGCTGAATTCCCCAATGTCAAGCACTTCCGGAATCGGGAGCGCGGCCGAT
GCAAAGTGCCGATAAACATAACGATCTTTGTAGAAACCATCGGCGCAGCTATTTACCCGCAGGACATATC
CACGCCCTCCTACATCGAAGCTGAAAGCACGAGATTCTTCGCCCTCCGAGAGCTGCATCAGGTCGGAGAC
GCTGTCGAACTTTTCGATCAGAAACTTCTCGACAGACGTCGCGGTGAGTTCAGGCTTTTTCATGGTGGCG
ACTCGACGTCGAAAGGCCCGGAGATGAGGAAGAGGAGAACAGCGCGGCAGACGTGCGCTTTTGAAGCGTG
CAGAATGCCGGGCCTCCGGAGGACCTTCGGGCGCCCGCCCCGCCCCTGAGCCCGCCCCTGAGCCCGCCCC
CGGACCCACCCCTTCCCAGCCTCTGAGCCCAGAAAGCGAAGGAGCAAAGCTGCTATTGGCCGCTGCCCCA
AAGGCCTACCCGCTTCCATTGCTCAGCGGTGCTGTCCATCTGCACGAGACTAGTGAGACGTGCTACTTCC
ATTTGTCACGTCCTGCACGACGCGAGCTGCGGGGCGGGGGGGAACTTCCTGACTAGGGGAGGAGTAGAAG
GTGGCGCGAAGGGGCCACCAAAGAACGGAGCCGGTTGGCGCCTACCGGTGGATGTGGAATGTGTGCGAGG
CCAGAGGCCACTTGTGTAGCGCCAAGTGCCCAGCGGGGCTGCTAAAGCGCATGCTCCAGACTGCCTTGGG
AAAAGCGCCTCCCCTACCCGGTAGACTCGAGTTACGCGTTTGATATCATGGCTCACTGACTCGCTGCGCT
CGGTCGTTCGGCTGCGGCGAGCGGTATCAGCTCACTCAAAGGCGGTAATACGGTTATCCACAGAATCAGG
GGATAACGCAGGAAAGAACATGTGAGCAAAAGGCCAGCAAAAGGCCAGGAACCGTAAAAAGGCCGCGTTG
CTGGCGTTTTTCCATAGGCTCCGCCCCCCTGACGAGCATCACAAAAATCGACGCTCAAGTCAGAGGTGGC
GAAACCCGACAGGACTATAAAGATACCAGGCGTTTCCCCCTGGAAGCTCCCTCGTGCGCTCTCCTGTTCC
GACCCTGCCGCTTACCGGATACCTGTCCGCCTTTCTCCCTTCGGGAAGCGTGGCGCTTTCTCATAGCTCA
CGCTGTAGGTATCTCAGTTCGGTGTAGGTCGTTCGCTCCAAGCTGGGCTGTGTGCACGAACCCCCCGTTC
AGCCCGACCGCTGCGCCTTATCCGGTAACTATCGTCTTGAGTCCAACCCGGTAAGACACGACTTATCGCC
ACTGGCAGCAGCCACTGGTAACAGGATTAGCAGAGCGAGGTATGTAGGCGGTGCTACAGAGTTCTTGAAG
TGGTGGCCTAACTACGGCTACACTAGAAGAACAGTATTTGGTATCTGCGCTCTGCTGAAGCCAGTTACCT
TCGGAAAAAGAGTTGGTAGCTCTTGATCCGGCAAACAAACCACCGCTGGTAGCGGTGGTTTTTTTGTTTG
CAAGCAGCAGATTACGCGCAGAAAAAAAGGATCTCAAGAAGATCCTTTGATCTTTTCTACGGGGTCTGAC
GCTCAGTGGAACGAAAACTCACGTTAAGGGATTTTGGTCATGAGATTATCAAAAAGGATCTTCACCTAGA
TCCTTTTAAATTAAAAATGAAGTTTTAAATCAATCTAAAGTATATATGAGTAAACTTGGTCTGACAGTTA
CCAATGCTTAATCAGTGAGGCACCTATCTCAGCGATCTGTCTATTTCGTTCATCCATAGTTGCCTGACTC
CCCGTCGTGTAGATAACTACGATACGGGAGGGCTTACCATCTGGCCCCAGTGCTGCAATGATACCGCGAG
ACCCACGCTCACCGGCTCCAGATTTATCAGCAATAAACCAGCCAGCCGGAAGGGCCGAGCGCAGAAGTGG
TCCTGCAACTTTATCCGCCTCCATCCAGTCTATTAATTGTTGCCGGGAAGCTAGAGTAAGTAGTTCGCCA
GTTAATAGTTTGCGCAACGTTGTTGCCATTGCTACAGGCATCGTGGTGTCACGCTCGTCGTTTGGTATGG
CTTCATTCAGCTCCGGTTCCCAACGATCAAGGCGAGTTACATGATCCCCCATGTTGTGCAAAAAAGCGGT
TAGCTCCTTCGGTCCTCCGATCGTTGTCAGAAGTAAGTTGGCCGCAGTGTTATCACTCATGGTTATGGCA
GCACTGCATAATTCTCTTACTGTCATGCCATCCGTAAGATGCTTTTCTGTGACTGGTGAGTACTCAACCA
AGTCATTCTGAGAATAGTGTATGCGGCGACCGAGTTGCTCTTGCCCGGCGTCAATACGGGATAATACCGC
GCCACATAGCAGAACTTTAAAAGTGCTCATCATTGGAAAACGTTCTTCGGGGCGAAAACTCTCAAGGATC
TTACCGCTGTTGAGATCCAGTTCGATGTAACCCACTCGTGCACCCAACTGATCTTCAGCATCTTTTACTT
TCACCAGCGTTTCTGGGTGAGCAAAAACAGGAAGGCAAAATGCCGCAAAAAAGGGAATAAGGGCGACACG
GAAATGTTGAATACTCATACTCTTCCTTTTTCAATATTATTGAAGCATTTATCAGGGTTATTGTCTCATG
AGCGGATACATATTTGAATGTATTTAGAAAAATAAACAAATAGGGGTTCCGCGCACATTTCCCCGAATT
Features (pLannotate 1.2.2; 25 found; start..end, strand, type, name):
    339..394     -  polyA_signal   β-globin poly(A) signal: rabbit β-globin polyadenylation signal (Gil and Proudfoot, 1987)
    465..587     -  CDS            HBB: HBB_COLGU - Experimental evidence at transcript level: Swiss-Prot protein existence level 2. Involved in oxygen transport from the lung to the various peripheral tissues. From Colobus guereza (Mantled guereza) (Eastern black-and-white colobus monkey).
    591..1163    -  intron         β-globin intron: intron from rabbit β-globin gene
   1225..1941    -  CDS            Citrine: Citrine is a basic (constitutively fluorescent) yellow fluorescent protein published in 2001, derived from Aequorea victoria. It has moderate acid sensitivity.
   1948..2325    -  CDS            H2B: human histone H2B; HIST1H2BJ
   2405..3421    -  intron         chimeric intron: chimera between introns from chicken β-actin and rabbit β-globin
   3422..3699    -  promoter       chicken β-actin promoter: No description available
   3709..4088    +  enhancer       CMV enhancer: human cytomegalovirus immediate early enhancer
   4096..4475    +  enhancer       CMV enhancer: human cytomegalovirus immediate early enhancer
   4483..4862    +  enhancer       CMV enhancer: human cytomegalovirus immediate early enhancer
   4870..5249    +  enhancer       CMV enhancer: human cytomegalovirus immediate early enhancer
   5251..5528    +  promoter       chicken β-actin promoter: No description available
   5529..6545    +  intron         chimeric intron: chimera between introns from chicken β-actin and rabbit β-globin
   6543..6605    +  CDS            HBB (fragment): HBB_LEPEU - Experimental evidence at protein level: Swiss-Prot protein existence level 1. Involved in oxygen transport from the lung to the various peripheral tissues. From Lepus europaeus (European hare).
   6643..7020    +  CDS            H2B: human histone H2B; HIST1H2BJ
   7027..7734    +  CDS            mCherry: mCherry is a basic (constitutively fluorescent) red fluorescent protein published in 2004, derived from Discosoma sp.. It is reported to be a very rapidly-maturing monomer with low acid sensitivity.
   7796..8368    +  intron         β-globin intron: intron from rabbit β-globin gene
   8372..8494    +  CDS            HBB: HBB_COLGU - Experimental evidence at transcript level: Swiss-Prot protein existence level 2. Involved in oxygen transport from the lung to the various peripheral tissues. From Colobus guereza (Mantled guereza) (Eastern black-and-white colobus monkey).
   8565..8620    +  polyA_signal   β-globin poly(A) signal: rabbit β-globin polyadenylation signal (Gil and Proudfoot, 1987)
   8957..9181    -  polyA_signal   bGH poly(A) signal: bovine growth hormone polyadenylation signal
   9188..10213   -  CDS            HygR: aminoglycoside phosphotransferase from E. coli; aph(4)-Ia; confers resistance to hygromycin
  10230..10729   -  promoter       PGK promoter: mouse phosphoglycerate kinase 1 promoter
  10929..11517   -  rep_origin     ori: high-copy-number ColE1/pMB1/pBR322/pUC origin of replication
  11688..12548   -  CDS            AmpR: β-lactamase; bla; confers resistance to ampicillin, carbenicillin, and related antibiotics
  12549..12653   -  promoter       AmpR promoter: bla
