[The description below was written by a language model from this plasmid's Addgene catalogue record and pLannotate feature annotations shown in this document.]
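Description:
miReporter-CAG is a mammalian expression plasmid of about 12.7 kb that serves as a two-colour, single-cell microRNA sensor. It is built on the small SMX DEST backbone. In E. coli it is propagated through a high-copy ColE1/pUC-type origin and selected with ampicillin via the AmpR (β-lactamase) gene. For selection in mammalian cells it carries a hygromycin resistance cassette, made up of the mouse PGK promoter, the HygR coding sequence and a bovine growth hormone poly(A) signal.

The core of the construct is a synthetic bidirectional CAG-based promoter. Four tandem copies of the CMV immediate-early enhancer sit in the centre. On each side is a chicken β-actin promoter followed by the chimeric β-actin/β-globin intron, and the two promoters face outward in opposite directions. One arm drives human histone H2B fused to mCherry and the other drives H2B fused to Citrine, so both fluorescent signals are confined to the nucleus. Each transcript ends in a rabbit β-globin intron and 3′ region with the β-globin poly(A) signal. The short HBB "CDS" hits in the feature table appear to be β-globin exon fragments from these regions rather than intended coding payloads.

According to the record, a multiple cloning site lies downstream of each reporter, although these sites are not annotated in the feature table. They allow miRNA binding sites to be inserted into the 3′ UTR of one reporter. Because both reporters share the same enhancer array, the unmodified one acts as an internal normaliser, and the red-to-yellow ratio reports miRNA-mediated repression in individual cells. The associated publication describes this use in embryonic stem cells.
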