Addgene plasmid #82478: miReporter-CAG
Purpose: microRNA reporter relying on a bidirectional CAG-based promoter. Contains MCS downstream of H2B-mCherry and H2B-Citrine to insert miRNA binding sites. Contains a Hygromycin selection cassette.
Depositing lab: Pierre Neveu. Depositing organization: European Molecular Biology Laboratory (EMBL), Heidelberg. Publication: Bidirectional Promoter Engineering for Single Cell MicroRNA Sensors in Embryonic Stem Cells. Sladitschek HL, Neveu PA. PLoS One. 2016 May 6;11(5):e0155177. doi: 10.1371/journal.pone.0155177. eCollection 2016. PONE-D-16-09196 PubMed 27152616.
Backbone
  Vector backbone: SMX DEST vector Addgene 62399
  Backbone size w/o insert (bp): 1950
  Total vector size (bp): 12672
  Selectable markers: Hygromycin
Growth in bacteria
  Bacterial resistance: Ampicillin, 100 μg/mL
  Growth temperature: 30°C
  Growth strain: Mach1
  Copy number: High Copy
Gene/Insert
  Gene/Insert name: H2B-mCherry and H2B-Citrine. HygroR
  Species: Synthetic
  Insert size (bp): 10740
  Cloning method: Restriction Enzyme; 5′ cloning site MluI (not destroyed); 3′ cloning site SalI (not destroyed)
  Sequencing primers: 5′ TTACCGCCTTTGAGTGAG; 3′ TTGTCTCATGAGCGGATAC
Terms and licenses: Academic/Nonprofit Terms; Industry Terms: Not Available to Industry
How to cite: miReporter-CAG was a gift from Pierre Neveu (Addgene plasmid # 82478 ; http://n2t.net/addgene:82478 ; RRID:Addgene_82478)
