>Addgene plasmid #82478 | miReporter-CAG | addgene partial sequence | sequence record 174380 | Addgene partial NGS Result
CCTCGGGCCGGGGAGGGCTCGGGGGAGGGGCGCGGCGGCCCCCGGAGCGCCGGCGGCTGTCGAGGCGCGG
CGAGCCGCAGCCATTGCCTTTTATGGTAATCGTGCGAGAGGGCGCAGGGACTTCCTTTGTCCCAAATCTG
TGCGGAGCCGAAATCTGGGAGGCGCCGCCGCACCCCCTCTAGCGGGCGCGGGGCGAAGCGGTGCGGCGCC
GGCAGGAAGGAAATGGGCGGGGAGGGCCTTCGTGCGTCGCCGCGCCGCCGTCCCCTTCTCCCTCTCCAGC
CTCGGGGCTGTCCGCGGGGGGACGGCTGCCTTCGGGGGGGACGGGGCAGGGCGGGGTTCGGCTTCTGGCG
TGTGACCGGCGGCTCTAGAGCCTCTGCTAACCATGTTCATGCCTTCTTCTTTTTCCTACAGCTCCTGGGC
AACGTGCTGGTTATTGTGCTGTCTCATCATTTTGGCAAAGAATTCGTTCCATGGCTCGAGGTTACGCGTA
AGCTTTCGAGTCGCCACCATGCCAGAGCCAGCGAAGTCTGCTCCCGCCCCGAAAAAGGGCTCCAAGAAGG
CGGTGACTAAGGCGCAGAAGAAAGGCGGCAAGAAGCGCAAGCGCAGCCGCAAGGAGAGCTATTCCATCTA
TGTGTACAAGGTTCTGAAGCAGGTCCACCCTGACACCGGCATTTCGTCCAAGGCCATGGGCATCATGAAT
TCGTTTGTGAACGACATTTTCGAGCGCATCGCAGGTGAGGCTTCCCGCCTGGCGCATTACAACAAGCGCT
CGACCATCACCTCCAGGGAGATCCAGACGGCCGTGCGCCTGCTGCTGCCTGGGGAGTTGGCCAAGCACGC
CGTGTCCGAGGGTACTAAGGCCATCACCAAGTACACCAGCGCTAAGGTCGAGATGGTGAGCAAGGGCGAG
GAGGATAACATGGCCATCATCAAGGAGTTCATGCGCTTCAAGGTGCACATGGAGGGCTCCGTGAACGGCC
ACGAGTTCGAGATCGAGGGCGAGGGCGAGGGCCGCCCCTACGAGGGCACCCAGACCGCCAAGCTGAAGGT
GACCAAGGGTGGCCCCCTGCCCTTCGCCTGGGACATCCTGTCCCCTCAGTTCATGTACGGCTCCAAGGCC
TACGTGAAGCACCCCGCCGACATTCCCGACTACTTGAAGCTGTCCTTCCCCGAGGGCTTCAAGTGGGAGC
GCGTGATGAACTTCGAGGACGGCGGCGTGGTGACCGTGACCCAGGACTCCTCCCTGCAGGACGGCGAGTT
CATCTACAAGGTGAAGCTGCGCGGCACCAACTTCCCCTCCGACGGCCCCGTAATGCAGAAGAAGACCATG
GGCTGGGAGGCCTCCTCCGAGCGGATGTACCCCGAGGACGGCGCCCTGAAGGGCGAGATCAAGCAGAGGC
TGAAGCTGAAGGACGGCGGCCACTACGACGCTGAGGTCAAGACCACCTACAAGGCCAAGAAGCCCGTGCA
GCTGCCCGGCGCCTACAACGTCAACATCAAGTTGGACATCACCTCCCACAACGAGGACTACACCATCGTG
GAACAGTACGAACGCGCCGAGGGCCGCCACTCCACCGGCGGCATGGACGAGCTGTACAAGTCTACAGATT
GAGTCGAGTCTAGAAGATCTTGATCAGTCGAGCTAGACTGAGAACTTCAGGGTGAGTTTGGGGACCCTTG
ATTGTTCTTTCTTTTTCGCTATTGTAAAATTCATGTTATATGGAGGGGGCAAAGTTTTCAGGGTGTTGTT
TAGAATGGGAAGATGTCCCTTGTATCACCATGGACCCTCATGATAATTTTGTTTCTTTCACTTTCTACTC
TGTTGACAACCATTGTCTCCTCTTATTTTCTTTTCATTTTCTGTAACTTTTTCGTTAAACTTTAGCTTGC
ATTTGTAACGAATTTTTAAATTCACTTTTGTTTATTTGTCAGATTGTAAGTACTTTCTCTAATCTCTTTT
TTTTCAAGGCAATCAGGGTATATTATATTGTACTTCAGCACAGTTTTAGAGAACAATTGTTATAATTAAA
TGATAAGGTAGAATATTTCTGCATATAAATTCTGGCTGGCGTGGAAATATTCTTATTGGTAGAAACAACT
ACACCCTGGTCATCATCCTGCCTTTCTCTTTATGGTTACAATGATATACACTGTTTGAGATGAGGATAAA
ATACTCTGAGTCCAAACCGGGCCCCTCTGCTAACCATGTTCATGCCTTCTTCTCTTTCCTACAGCTCCTG
GGCAACGTGCTGGTTGTTGTGCTGTCTCATCATTTTGGCAAAGAATTCACTCCTCAGGTGCAGGCTGCCT
ATCAGAAGGTGGTGGCTGGTGTGGCCAATGCCCTGGCTCACAAATACCACTGAGATCTTTTTCCCTCTGC
CAAAAATTATGGGGACATCATGAAGCCCCTTGAGCATCTGACTTCTGGCTAATAAAGGAAATTTATTTTC
ATTGCAATAGTGTGTTGGAATTTTTTGTGTCTCTCACTCGGAAGGACATATGGGAGGGCAAATCATTTAA
AACATCAGAATGAGTATTTGGTTTAGAGTTTGGCAACATATGCCCATATGCTGGCTGCCATGAACAAAGG
TTGGCTATAAAGAGGTCATCAGTATATGAAACAGCCCCCTGCTGTCCATTCCTTATTCCATAGAAAAGCC
TTGACTTGAGGTTAGATTTTTTTTATATTTTGTTTTGTGTTATTTTTTTCTTTAACATCCCTAAAATTTT
CCTTACATGTTTTACTAGCCAGATTTTTCCTCCTCTCCTGACTACTCCCAGTCATAGCTGTCCCTCTTCT
CTTATGAACTCGACTGCGTCGACCATAGAGCCCACCGCATCCCCAGCATGCCTGCTATTGTCTTCCCAAT
CCTCCCCCTTGCTGTCCTGCCCCACCCCACCCCCCAGAATAGAATGACACCTACTCAGACAATGCGATGC
AATTTCCTCATTTTATTAGGAAAGGACAGTGGGAGTGGCACCTTCCAGGGTCAAGGAAGGCACGGGGGAG
GGGCAAACAACAGATGGCTGGCAACTAGAAGGCACAGCTCGACCTATTCCTTTGCCCTCGGACGAGTGCT
GGGGCGTCGGTTTCCACTATCGGCGAGTACTTCTACACAGCCATCGGTCCAGACGGCCGCGCTTCTGCGG
GCGATTTGTGTACGCCCGACAGTCCCGGCTCCGGATCGGACGATTGCGTCGCATCGACCCTGCGCCCAAG
CTGCATCATCGAAATTGCCGTCAACCAAGCTCTGATAGAGTTGGTCAAGACCAATGCGGAGCATATACGC
CCGGAGCCGCGGCGATCCTGCAAGCTCCGGATGCCTCCGCTCGAAGTAGCGCGTCTGCTGCTCCATACAA
GCCAACCACGGCCTCCAGAAGAAGATGTTGGCGACCTCGTATTGGGAATCCCCGAACATCGCCTCGCTCC
AGTCAATGACCGCTGTTATGCGGCCATTGTCCGTCAGGACATTGTTGGAGCCGAAATCCGCGTGCACGAG
GTGCCGGACTTCGGGGCAGTCCTCGGCCCAAAGCATCAGCTCATCGAGAGCCTGCGCGACGGACGCACTG
ACGGTGTCGTCCATCACAGTTTGCCAGTGATACACATGGGGATCAGCAATCGCGCATATGAAATCACGCC
ATGTAGTGTATTGACCGATTCCTTGCGGTCCGAATGGGCCGAACCCGCTCGTCTGGCTAAGATCGGCCGC
AGCGATCGCATCCATGGCCTCCGCGACCGGCTGCAGAACAGCGGGCAGTTCGGTTTCAGGCAGGTCTTGC
AACGTGACACCCTGTGCACGGCGGGAGATGCAATAGGTCAGGCTCTCGCTGAATTCCCCAATGTCAAGCA
CTTCCGGAATCGGGAGCGCGGCCGATGCAAAGTGCCGATAAACATAACGATCTTTGTAGAAACCATCGGC
GCAGCTATTTACCCGCAGGACATATCCACGCCCTCCTACATCGAAGCTGAAAGCACGAGATTCTTCGCCC
TCCGAGAGCTGCATCAGGTCGGAGACGCTGTCGAACTTTTCGATCAGAAACTTCTCGACAGACGTCGCGG
TGAGTTCAGGCTTTTTCATGGTGGCGACTCGACGTCGAAAGGCCCGGAGATGAGGAAGAGGAGAACAGCG
CGGCAGACGTGCGCTTTTGAAGCGTGCAGAATGCCGGGCCTCCGGAGGACCTTCGGGCGCCCGCCCCGCC
CCTGAGCCCGCCCCTGAGCCCGCCCCCGGACCCACCCCTTCCCAGCCTCTGAGCCCAGAAAGCGAAGGAG
CAAAGCTGCTATTGGCCGCTGCCCCAAAGGCCTACCCGCTTCCATTGCTCAGCGGTGCTGTCCATCTGCA
CGAGACTAGTGAGACGTGCTACTTCCATTTGTCACGTCCTGCACGACGCGAGCTGCGGGGCGGGGGGGAA
CTTCCTGACTAGGGGAGGAGTAGAAGGTGGCGCGAAGGGGCCACCAAAGAACGGAGCCGGTTGGCGCCTA
CCGGTGGATGTGGAATGTGTGCGAGGCCAGAGGCCACTTGTGTAGCGCCAAGTGCCCAGCGGGGCTGCTA
AAGCGCATGCTCCAGACTGCCTTGGGAAAAGCGCCTCCCCTACCCGGTAGACTCGAGTTACGCGTTTGAT
ATCATGGCTCACTGACTCGCTGCGCTCGGTCGTTCGGCTGCGGCGAGCGGTATCAGCTCACTCAAAGGCG
GTAATACGGTTATCCACAGAATCAGGGGATAACGCAGGAAAGAACATGTGAGCAAAAGGCCAGCAAAAGG
CCAGGAACCGTAAAAAGGCCGCGTTGCTGGCGTTTTTCCATAGGCTCCGCCCCCCTGACGAGCATCACAA
AAATCGACGCTCAAGTCAGAGGTGGCGAAACCCGACAGGACTATAAAGATACCAGGCGTTTCCCCCTGGA
AGCTCCCTCGTGCGCTCTCCTGTTCCGACCCTGCCGCTTACCGGATACCTGTCCGCCTTTCTCCCTTCGG
GAAGCGTGGCGCTTTCTCATAGCTCACGCTGTAGGTATCTCAGTTCGGTGTAGGTCGTTCGCTCCAAGCT
GGGCTGTGTGCACGAACCCCCCGTTCAGCCCGACCGCTGCGCCTTATCCGGTAACTATCGTCTTGAGTCC
AACCCGGTAAGACACGACTTATCGCCACTGGCAGCAGCCACTGGTAACAGGATTAGCAGAGCGAGGTATG
TAGGCGGTGCTACAGAGTTCTTGAAGTGGTGGCCTAACTACGGCTACACTAGAAGAACAGTATTTGGTAT
CTGCGCTCTGCTGAAGCCAGTTACCTTCGGAAAAAGAGTTGGTAGCTCTTGATCCGGCAAACAAACCACC
GCTGGTAGCGGTGGTTTTTTTGTTTGCAAGCAGCAGATTACGCGCAGAAAAAAAGGATCTCAAGAAGATC
CTTTGATCTTTTCTACGGGGTCTGACGCTCAGTGGAACGAAAACTCACGTTAAGGGATTTTGGTCATGAG
ATTATCAAAAAGGATCTTCACCTAGATCCTTTTAAATTAAAAATGAAGTTTTAAATCAATCTAAAGTATA
TATGAGTAAACTTGGTCTGACAGTTACCAATGCTTAATCAGTGAGGCACCTATCTCAGCGATCTGTCTAT
TTCGTTCATCCATAGTTGCCTGACTCCCCGTCGTGTAGATAACTACGATACGGGAGGGCTTACCATCTGG
CCCCAGTGCTGCAATGATACCGCGAGACCCACGCTCACCGGCTCCAGATTTATCAGCAATAAACCAGCCA
GCCGGAAGGGCCGAGCGCAGAAGTGGTCCTGCAACTTTATCCGCCTCCATCCAGTCTATTAATTGTTGCC
GGGAAGCTAGAGTAAGTAGTTCGCCAGTTAATAGTTTGCGCAACGTTGTTGCCATTGCTACAGGCATCGT
GGTGTCACGCTCGTCGTTTGGTATGGCTTCATTCAGCTCCGGTTCCCAACGATCAAGGCGAGTTACATGA
TCCCCCATGTTGTGCAAAAAAGCGGTTAGCTCCTTCGGTCCTCCGATCGTTGTCAGAAGTAAGTTGGCCG
CAGTGTTATCACTCATGGTTATGGCAGCACTGCATAATTCTCTTACTGTCATGCCATCCGTAAGATGCTT
TTCTGTGACTGGTGAGTACTCAACCAAGTCATTCTGAGAATAGTGTATGCGGCGACCGAGTTGCTCTTGC
CCGGCGTCAATACGGGATAATACCGCGCCACATAGCAGAACTTTAAAAGTGCTCATCATTGGAAAACGTT
CTTCGGGGCGAAAACTCTCAAGGATCTTACCGCTGTTGAGATCCAGTTCGATGTAACCCACTCGTGCACC
CAACTGATCTTCAGCATCTTTTACTTTCACCAGCGTTTCTGGGTGAGCAAAAACAGGAAGGCAAAATGCC
GCAAAAAAGGGAATAAGGGCGACACGGAAATGTTGAATACTCATACTCTTCCTTTTTCAATATTATTGAA
GCATTTATCAGGGTTATTGTCTCATGAGCGGATACATATTTGAATGTATTTAGAAAAATAAACAAATAGG
GGTTCCGCGCACATTTCCCCGAATTGCTCGACGCAGTCGAGTTCATAAGAGAAGAGGGACAGCTATGACT
GGGAGTAGTCAGGAGAGGAGGAAAAATCTGGCTAGTAAAACATGTAAGGAAAATTTTAGGGATGTTAAAG
AAAAAAATAACACAAAACAAAATATAAAAAAAATCTAACCTCAAGTCAAGGCTTTTCTATGGAATAAGGA
ATGGACAGCAGGGGGCTGTTTCATATACTGATGACCTCTTTATAGCCAACCTTTGTTCATGGCAGCCAGC
ATATGGGCATATGTTGCCAAACTCTAAACCAAATACTCATTCTGATGTTTTAAATGATTTGCCCTCCCAT
ATGTCCTTCCGAGTGAGAGACACAAAAAATTCCAACACACTATTGCAATGAAAATAAATTTCCTTTATTA
GCCAGAAGTCAGATGCTCAAGGGGCTTCATGATGTCCCCATAATTTTTGGCAGAGGGAAAAAGATCTCAG
TGGTATTTGTGAGCCAGGGCATTGGCCACACCAGCCACCACCTTCTGATAGGCAGCCTGCACCTGAGGAG
TGAATTCTTTGCCAAAATGATGAGACAGCACAACAACCAGCACGTTGCCCAGGAGCTGTAGGAAAGAGAA
GAAGGCATGAACATGGTTAGCAGAGGGGCCCGGTTTGGACTCAGAGTATTTTATCCTCATCTCAAACAGT
GTATATCATTGTAACCATAAAGAGAAAGGCAGGATGATGACCAGGGTGTAGTTGTTTCTACCAATAAGAA
TATTTCCACGCCAGCCAGAATTTATATGCAGAAATATTCTACCTTATCATTTAATTATAACAATTGTTCT
CTAAAACTGTGCTGAAGTACAATATAATATACCCTGATTGCCTTGAAAAAAAAGAGATTAGAGAAAGTAC
TTACAATCTGACAAATAAACAAAAGTGAATTTAAAAATTCGTTACAAATGCAAGCTAAAGTTTAACGAAA
AAGTTACAGAAAATGAAAAGAAAATAAGAGGAGACAATGGTTGTCAACAGAGTAGAAAGTGAAAGAAACA
AAATTATCATGAGGGTCCATGGTGATACAAGGGACATCTTCCCATTCTAAACAACACCCTGAAAACTTTG
CCCCCTCCATATAACATGAATTTTACAATAGCGAAAAAGAAAGAACAATCAAGGGTCCCCAAACTCACCC
TGAAGTTCTCAGTCTAGCTCGACGGATCCAGATCTGCTAGCCTCGACTCATGGATCTGTCTTGTACAGCT
CGTCCATGCCGAGAGTGATCCCGGCGGCGGTCACGAACTCCAGCAGGACCATGTGATCGCGCTTCTCGTT
GGGGTCTTTGCTCAGGGCGGACTGGTAGCTCAGGTAGTGGTTGTCGGGCAGCAGCACGGGGCCGTCGCCG
ATGGGGGTGTTCTGCTGGTAGTGGTCGGCGAGCTGCACGCTGCCGTCCTCGATGTTGTGGCGGATCTTGA
AGTTCACCTTGATGCCGTTCTTCTGCTTGTCGGCCATGATATAGACGTTGTGGCTGTTGTAGTTGTACTC
CAGCTTGTGCCCCAGGATGTTGCCGTCCTCCTTGAAGTCGATGCCCTTCAGCTCGATGCGGTTCACCAGG
GTGTCGCCCTCGAACTTCACCTCGGCGCGGGTCTTGTAGTTGCCGTCGTCCTTGAAGAAGATGGTGCGCT
CCTGGACGTAGCCTTCGGGCATGGCGGACTTGAAGAAGTCGTGCTGCTTCATGTGGTCGGGGTAGCGGGC
GAAGCACATCAGGCCGTAGCCGAAGGTGGTCACGAGGGTGGGCCAGGGCACGGGCAGCTTGCCGGTGGTG
CAGATGAACTTCAGGGTCAGCTTGCCGTAGGTGGCATCGCCCTCGCCCTCGCCGGACACGCTGAACTTGT
GGCCGTTTACGTCGCCGTCCAGCTCGACCAGGATGGGCACCACCCCGGTGAACAGCTCCTCGCCCTTGCT
CACCATCTCGACCTTAGCGCTGGTGTACTTGGTGATGGCCTTAGTACCCTCGGACACGGCGTGCTTGGCC
AACTCCCCAGGCAGCAGCAGGCGCACGGCCGTCTGGATCTCCCTGGAGGTGATGGTCGAGCGCTTGTTGT
AATGCGCCAGGCGGGAAGCCTCACCTGCGATGCGCTCGAAAATGTCGTTCACAAACGAATTCATGATGCC
CATGGCCTTGGACGAAATGCCGGTGTCAGGGTGGACCTGCTTCAGAACCTTGTACACATAGATGGAATAG
CTCTCCTTGCGGCTGCGCTTGCGCTTCTTGCCGCCTTTCTTCTGCGCCTTAGTCACCGCCTTCTTGGAGC
CCTTTTTCGGGGCGGGAGCAGACTTCGCTGGCTCTGGCATGGTGGCGACTCGAAAGCTTGTCGACGAATT
CTTTGCCAAAATGATGAGACAGCACAATAACCAGCACGTTGCCCAGGAGCTGTAGGAAAAAGAAGAAGGC
ATGAACATGGTTAGCAGAGGCTCTAGAGCCGCCGGTCACACGCCAGAAGCCGAACCCCGCCCTGCCCCGT
CCCCCCCGAAGGCAGCCGTCCCCCCGCGGACAGCCCCGAGGCTGGAGAGGGAGAAGGGGACGGCGGCGCG
GCGACGCACGAAGGCCCTCCCCGCCCATTTCCTTCCTGCCGGCGCCGCACCGCTTCGCCCCGCGCCCGCT
AGAGGGGGTGCGGCGGCGCCTCCCAGATTTCGGCTCCGCACAGATTTGGGACAAAGGAAGTCCCTGCGCC
CTCTCGCACGATTACCATAAAAGGCAATGGCTGCGGCTCGCCGCGCCTCGACAGCCGCCGGCGCTCCGGG
GGCCGCCGCGCCCCTCCCCCGAGCCCTCCCCGGCCCGAGGCGGCCCCGCCCCGCCCGGCACCCCCACCTG
CCGCCACCCCCCGCCCGGCACGGCGAGCCCCGCGCCACGCCCCGTACGGAGCCCCGCACCCGAAGCCGGG
CCGTGCTCAGCAACTCGGGGAGGGGGGTGCAGGGGGGGTTGCAGCCCGACCGACGCGCCCACACCCCCTG
CTCACCCCCCCACGCACACACCCCGCACGCAGCCTTTGTTCCCCTCGCAGCCCCCCCCGCACCGCGGGGC
ACCGCCCCCGGCCGCGCTCCCCTCGCGCACACTGCGGAGCGCACAAAGCCCCGCGCCGCGCCCGCAGCGC
TCACAGCCGCCGGGCAGCGCGGAGCCGCACGCGGCGCTCCCCACGCACACACACACGCACGCACCCCCCG
AGCCGCTCCCCCCGCACAAAGGGCCCTCCCGGAGCCCCTCAAGGCTTTCACGCAGCCACAGAAAAGAAAC
AAGCCGTCATTAAACCAAGCGCTAATTACAGCCCGGAGGAGAAGGGCCGTCCCGCCCGCTCACCTGTGGG
AGTAACGCGGTCAGTCAGAGCCGGGGCGGGCGGCGCGAGGCGGCGGCGGAGCGGGGCACGGGGCGAAGGC
AGCGCGCAGCGACTCCCGCCCGCCGCGCGCTTCGCTTTTTATAGGGCCGCCGCCGCCGCCGCCTCGCCAT
AAAAGGAAACTTTCGGAGCGCGCCGCTCTGATTGGCTGCCGCCGCACCTCTCCGCCTCGCCCCGCCCCGC
CCCTCGCCCCGCCCCGCCCCGCCTGGCGCGCGCCCCCCCCCCCCCCCCGCCCCCATCGCTGCACAAAATA
ATTAAAAAATAAATAAATACAAAATTGGGGGTGGGGAGGGGGGGGAGATGGGGAGAGTGAAGCAGAACGT
GGGGCTCACCTCGACCATGGCTCGACATTGATTATTGACTAGTTATTAATAGTAATCAATTACGGGGTCA
TTAGTTCATAGCCCATATATGGAGTTCCGCGTTACATAACTTACGGTAAATGGCCCGCCTGGCTGACCGC
CCAACGACCCCCGCCCATTGACGTCAATAATGACGTATGTTCCCATAGTAACGCCAATAGGGACTTTCCA
TTGACGTCAATGGGTGGAGTATTTACGGTAAACTGCCCACTTGGCAGTACATCAAGTGTATCATATGCCA
AGTACGCCCCCTATTGACGTCAATGACGGTAAATGGCCCGCCTGGCATTATGCCCAGTACATGACCTTAT
GGGACTTTCCTACTTGGCAGTACATCTACGTATTAGTCATCGCTATTACCATGGGTTCTCGACATTGATT
ATTGACTAGTTATTAATAGTAATCAATTACGGGGTCATTAGTTCATAGCCCATATATGGAGTTCCGCGTT
ACATAACTTACGGTAAATGGCCCGCCTGGCTGACCGCCCAACGACCCCCGCCCATTGACGTCAATAATGA
CGTATGTTCCCATAGTAACGCCAATAGGGACTTTCCATTGACGTCAATGGGTGGAGTATTTACGGTAAAC
TGCCCACTTGGCAGTACATCAAGTGTATCATATGCCAAGTACGCCCCCTATTGACGTCAATGACGGTAAA
TGGCCCGCCTGGCATTATGCCCAGTACATGACCTTATGGGACTTTCCTACTTGGCAGTACATCTACGTAT
TAGTCATCGCTATTACCATGGGTTCTCGACATTGATTATTGACTAGTTATTAATAGTAATCAATTACGGG
GTCATTAGTTCATAGCCCATATATGGAGTTCCGCGTTACATAACTTACGGTAAATGGCCCGCCTGGCTGA
CCGCCCAACGACCCCCGCCCATTGACGTCAATAATGACGTATGTTCCCATAGTAACGCCAATAGGGACTT
TCCATTGACGTCAATGGGTGGAGTATTTACGGTAAACTGCCCACTTGGCAGTACATCAAGTGTATCATAT
GCCAAGTACGCCCCCTATTGACGTCAATGACGGTAAATGGCCCGCCTGGCATTATGCCCAGTACATGACC
TTATGGGACTTTCCTACTTGGCAGTACATCTACGTATTAGTCATCGCTATTACCATGGGTTCTCGACATT
GATTATTGACTAGTTATTAATAGTAATCAATTACGGGGTCATTAGTTCATAGCCCATATATGGAGTTCCG
CGTTACATAACTTACGGTAAATGGCCCGCCTGGCTGACCGCCCAACGACCCCCGCCCATTGACGTCAATA
ATGACGTATGTTCCCATAGTAACGCCAATAGGGACTTTCCATTGACGTCAATGGGTGGAGTATTTACGGT
AAACTGCCCACTTGGCAGTACATCAAGTGTATCATATGCCAAGTACGCCCCCTATTGACGTCAATGACGG
TAAATGGCCCGCCTGGCATTATGCCCAGTACATGACCTTATGGGACTTTCCTACTTGGCAGTACATCTAC
GTATTAGTCATCGCTATTACCATGGTCGAGGTGAGCCCCACGTTCTGCTTCACTCTCCCCATCTCCCCCC
CCTCCCCACCCCCAATTTTGTATTTATTTATTTTTTAATTATTTTGTGCAGCGATGGGGGCGGGGGGGGG
GGGGGGGCGCGCGCCAGGCGGGGCGGGGCGGGGCGAGGGGCGGGGCGGGGCGAGGCGGAGAGGTGCGGCG
GCAGCCAATCAGAGCGGCGCGCTCCGAAAGTTTCCTTTTATGGCGAGGCGGCGGCGGCGGCGGCCCTATA
AAAAGCGAAGCGCGCGGCGGGCGGGAGTCGCTGCGCGCTGCCTTCGCCCCGTGCCCCGCTCCGCCGCCGC
CTCGCGCCGCCCGCCCCGGCTCTGACTGACCGCGTTACTCCCACAGGTGAGCGGGCGGGACGGCCCTTCT
CCTCCGGGCTGTAATTAGCGCTTGGTTTAATGACGGCTTGTTTCTTTTCTGTGGCTGCGTGAAAGCCTTG
AGGGGCTCCGGGAGGGCCCTTTGTGCGGGGGGAGCGGCTCGGGGGGTGCGTGCGTGTGTGTGTGCGTGGG
GAGCGCCGCGTGCGGCTCCGCGCTGCCCGGCGGCTGTGAGCGCTGCGGGCGCGGCGCGGGGCTTTGTGCG
CTCCGCAGTGTGCGCGAGGGGAGCGCGGCCGGGGGCGGTGCCCCGCGGTGCGGGGGGGGCTGCGAGGGGA
ACAAAGGCTGCGTGCGGGGTGTGTGCGTGGGGGGGTGAGCAGGGGGTGTGGGCGCGTCGGTCGGGCTGCA
ACCCCCCCTGCACCCCCCTCCCCGAGTTGCTGAGCACGGCCCGGCTTCGGGTGCGGGGCTCCGTACGGGG
CGTGGCGCGGGGCTCGCCGTGCCGGGCGGGGGGTGGCGGC
